>Addgene plasmid #106169 | Lyn-iTrkA-mCh-CRY2 | addgene full sequence | sequence record 208646 | Addgene NGS Result
CGTTACATAACTTACGGTAAATGGCCCGCCTGGCTGACCGCCCAACGACCCCCGCCCATTGACGTCAATA
ATGACGTATGTTCCCATAGTAACGCCAATAGGGACTTTCCATTGACGTCAATGGGTGGAGTATTTACGGT
AAACTGCCCACTTGGCAGTACATCAAGTGTATCATATGCCAAGTACGCCCCCTATTGACGTCAATGACGG
TAAATGGCCCGCCTGGCATTATGCCCAGTACATGACCTTATGGGACTTTCCTACTTGGCAGTACATCTAC
GTATTAGTCATCGCTATTACCATGGTGATGCGGTTTTGGCAGTACATCAATGGGCGTGGATAGCGGTTTG
ACTCACGGGGATTTCCAAGTCTCCACCCCATTGACGTCAATGGGAGTTTGTTTTGGCACCAAAATCAACG
GGACTTTCCAAAATGTCGTAACAACTCCGCCCCATTGACGCAAATGGGCGGTAGGCGTGTACGGTGGGAG
GTCTATATAAGCAGAGCTGGTTTAGTGAACCGTCAGATCCGCTAGCGGCCACCATGGGATGTATTAAATC
AAAAAGGAAAGACAATCTCAATGACGATCTCGAGCTCAAGCTTCGAATTCTGCAGTCGACGAAATTTGGG
ATCAACCGCCCTGCTGTGCTGGCGCCAGAGGATGGGCTGGCCATGTCCCTACACTTCATGACACTGGGTG
GCAGTTCTCTTTCCCCTACTGAGGGCAAAGGCTCCGGACTCCAGGGCCACATCATGGAGAACCCACAGTA
CTTCAGTGATACCTGTGTCCACCATATCAAGCGCCAGGACATCATTCTCAAGTGGGAGCTAGGGGAGGGA
GCCTTTGGAAAGGTCTTTCTTGCTGAGTGCTACAACCTTCTGAATGATCAGGACAAGATGCTGGTGGCTG
TCAAGGCACTGAAGGAGACATCTGAGAATGCTCGTCAGGACTTCCATCGTGAGGCAGAGCTGCTCACCAT
GCTACAGCACCAACACATCGTACGCTTCTTTGGAGTCTGCACGGAGGGTGGCCCATTGCTCATGGTCTTC
GAGTACATGCGCCATGGGGACCTCAACCGTTTCCTCCGGTCCCACGGACCTGATGCAAAACTGCTGGCTG
GCGGCGAGGATGTGGCTCCTGGTCCTTTGGGCCTTGGGCAGCTTCTGGCTGTGGCTAGCCAGGTGGCTGC
TGGTATGGTGTACCTAGCCAGCCTGCACTTTGTGCACCGGGACCTGGCCACACGCAACTGTCTGGTGGGT
CAGGGACTAGTGGTCAAGATTGGAGACTTCGGCATGAGCAGGGACATCTACAGCACAGACTACTACCGTG
TGGGAGGTCGGACCATGCTGCCCATCCGCTGGATGCCTCCAGAGAGCATCCTCTACCGCAAGTTCAGCAC
CGAGAGTGATGTGTGGAGCTTCGGGGTGGTGCTCTGGGAGATCTTCACCTATGGAAAGCAACCCTGGTAC
CAGCTCTCCAACACTGAGGCGATCGAGTGCATCACGCAGGGCCGGGAGCTGGAGCGGCCGCGCGCCTGCC
CTCCTGATGTCTACGCCATCATGCGCGGCTGCTGGCAGCGTGAGCCGCAACAGCGCCTCAGCATGAAGGA
TGTGCACGCGCGGCTGCAGGCCTTGGCACAGGCGCCACCGAGTTACCTGGACGTTCTGGGTCCACCGGTC
GCCACCATGGTGAGCAAGGGCGAGGAGGATAACATGGCCATCATCAAGGAGTTCATGCGCTTCAAGGTGC
ACATGGAGGGCTCCGTGAACGGCCACGAGTTCGAGATCGAGGGCGAGGGCGAGGGCCGCCCCTACGAGGG
CACCCAGACCGCCAAGCTGAAGGTGACCAAGGGTGGCCCCCTGCCCTTCGCCTGGGACATCCTGTCCCCT
CAGTTCATGTACGGCTCCAAGGCCTACGTGAAGCACCCCGCCGACATCCCCGACTACTTGAAGCTGTCCT
TCCCCGAGGGCTTCAAGTGGGAGCGCGTGATGAACTTCGAGGACGGCGGCGTGGTGACCGTGACCCAGGA
CTCCTCCCTGCAGGACGGCGAGTTCATCTACAAGGTGAAGCTGCGCGGCACCAACTTCCCCTCCGACGGC
CCCGTAATGCAGAAGAAGACCATGGGCTGGGAGGCCTCCTCCGAGCGGATGTACCCCGAGGACGGCGCCC
TGAAGGGCGAGATCAAGCAGAGGCTGAAGCTGAAGGACGGCGGCCACTACGACGCTGAGGTCAAGACCAC
CTACAAGGCCAAGAAGCCCGTGCAGCTGCCCGGCGCCTACAACGTCAACATCAAGTTGGACATCACCTCC
CACAACGAGGACTACACCATCGTGGAACAGTACGAACGCGCCGAGGGCCGCCACTCCACCGGCGGCATGG
ACGAGCTGTACAAGGGCAGTAGCGGAAGCAGTGGTTCTTCAGGATCATCCATGAAGATGGACAAAAAGAC
TATAGTTTGGTTTAGAAGAGACCTAAGGATTGAGGATAATCCTGCATTAGCAGCAGCTGCTCACGAAGGA
TCTGTTTTTCCTGTCTTCATTTGGTGTCCTGAAGAAGAAGGACAGTTTTATCCTGGAAGAGCTTCAAGAT
GGTGGATGAAACAATCACTTGCTCACTTATCTCAATCCTTGAAGGCTCTTGGATCTGACCTCACTTTAAT
CAAAACCCACAACACGATTTCAGCGATCTTGGATTGTATCCGCGTTACCGGTGCTACAAAAGTCGTCTTT
AACCACCTCTATGATCCTGTTTCGTTAGTTCGGGACCATACCGTAAAGGAGAAGCTGGTGGAACGTGGGA
TCTCTGTGCAAAGCTACAATGGAGATCTATTGTATGAACCGTGGGAGATATACTGCGAAAAGGGCAAACC
TTTTACGAGTTTCAATTCTTACTGGAAGAAATGCTTAGATATGTCGATTGAATCCGTTATGCTTCCTCCT
CCTTGGCGGTTGATGCCAATAACTGCAGCGGCTGAAGCGATTTGGGCGTGTTCGATTGAAGAACTAGGGC
TGGAGAATGAGGCCGAGAAACCGAGCAATGCGTTGTTAACTAGAGCTTGGTCTCCAGGATGGAGCAATGC
TGATAAGTTACTAAATGAGTTCATCGAGAAGCAGTTGATAGATTATGCAAAGAACAGCAAGAAAGTTGTT
GGGAATTCTACTTCACTACTTTCTCCGTATCTCCATTTCGGGGAAATAAGCGTCAGACACGTTTTCCAGT
GTGCCCGGATGAAACAAATTATATGGGCAAGAGATAAGAACAGTGAAGGAGAAGAAAGTGCAGATCTTTT
TCTTAGGGGAATCGGTTTAAGAGAGTATTCTCGGTATATATGTTTCAACTTCCCGTTTACTCACGAGCAA
TCGTTGTTGAGTCATCTTCGGTTTTTCCCTTGGGATGCTGATGTTGATAAGTTCAAGGCCTGGAGACAAG
GCAGGACCGGTTATCCGTTGGTGGATGCCGGAATGAGAGAGCTTTGGGCTACCGGATGGATGCATAACAG
AATAAGAGTGATTGTTTCAAGCTTTGCTGTGAAGTTTCTTCTCCTTCCATGGAAATGGGGAATGAAGTAT
TTCTGGGATACACTTTTGGATGCTGATTTGGAATGTGACATCCTTGGCTGGCAGTATATCTCTGGGAGTA
TCCCCGATGGCCACGAGCTTGATCGCTTGGACAATCCCGCGTTACAAGGCGCCAAATATGACCCAGAAGG
TGAGTACATAAGGCAATGGCTTCCCGAGCTTGCGAGATTGCCAACTGAATGGATCCATCATCCATGGGAC
GCTCCTTTAACCGTACTCAAAGCTTCTGGTGTGGAACTCGGAACAAACTATGCGAAACCCATTGTAGACA
TCGACACAGCTCGTGAGCTACTAGCTAAAGCTATTTCAAGAACCCGTGAAGCACAGATCATGATCGGAGC
AGCATAACAATTGTTGTTGTTAACTTGTTTATTGCAGCTTATAATGGTTACAAATAAAGCAATAGCATCA
CAAATTTCACAAATAAAGCATTTTTTTCACTGCATTCTAGTTGTGGTTTGTCCAAACTCATCAATGTATC
TTAAGGCGTAAATTGTAAGCGTTAATATTTTGTTAAAATTCGCGTTAAATTTTTGTTAAATCAGCTCATT
TTTTAACCAATAGGCCGAAATCGGCAAAATCCCTTATAAATCAAAAGAATAGACCGAGATAGGGT
[37 nt withheld, positions 4196-4232]
AAAGAACGTGGACTCCAACGTCAAAGG
[49 nt withheld, positions 4260-4308]
T
[91 nt withheld, positions 4310-4400]
G
[124 nt withheld, positions 4402-4525]
CAGGTGGCACTTTTCGGGGAAATGTGCGCGGAACCCCTATTTGTTTATTTTTCTAAATACATTCAAATAT
GTATCCGCTCATGAGACAATAACCCTGATAAATGCTTCAATAATATTGAAAAAGGAAGAGTCCTGAGGCG
GAAAGAACCAGCTGTGGAATGTGTGTCAGTTAGGGTGTGGAAAGTCCCCAGGCTCCCCAGCAGGCAGAAG
TATGCAAAGCATGCATCTCAATTAGTCAGCAACCAGGTGTGGAAAGTCCCCAGGCTCCCCAGCAGGCAGA
AGTATGCAAAGCATGCATCTCAATTAGTCAGCAACCATAGTCCCGCCCCTAACTCCGCCCATCCCGCCCC
TAACTCCGCCCAGTTCCGCCCATTCTCCGCCCCATGGCTGACTAATTTTTTTTATTTATGCAGAGGCCGA
GGCCGCCTCGGCCTCTGAGCTATTCCAGAAGTAGTGAGGAGGCTTTTTTGGAGGCCTAGGCTTTTGCAAA
GATCGATCAAGAGACAGGATGAGGATCGTTTCGCATGATTGAACAAGATGGATTGCACGCAGGTTCTCCG
GCCGCTTGGGTGGAGAGGCTATTCGGCTATGACTGGGCACAACAGACAATCGGCTGCTCTGATGCCGCCG
TGTTCCGGCTGTCAGCGCAGGGGCGCCCGGTTCTTTTTGTCAAGACCGACCTGTCCGGTGCCCTGAATGA
ACTGCAAGACGAGGCAGCGCGGCTATCGTGGCTGGCCACGACGGGCGTTCCTTGCGCAGCTGTGCTCGAC
GTTGTCACTGAAGCGGGAAGGGACTGGCTGCTATTGGGCGAAGTGCCGGGGCAGGATCTCCTGTCATCTC
ACCTTGCTCCTGCCGAGAAAGTATCCATCATGGCTGATGCAATGCGGCGGCTGCATACGCTTGATCCGGC
TACCTGCCCATTCGACCACCAAGCGAAACATCGCATCGAGCGAGCACGTACTCGGATGGAAGCCGGTCTT
GTCGATCAGGATGATCTGGACGAAGAGCATCAGGGGCTCGCGCCAGCCGAACTGTTCGCCAGGCTCAAGG
CGAGCATGCCCGACGGCGAGGATCTCGTCGTGACCCATGGCGATGCCTGCTTGCCGAATATCATGGTGGA
AAATGGCCGCTTTTCTGGATTCATCGACTGTGGCCGGCTGGGTGTGGCGGACCGCTATCAGGACATAGCG
TTGGCTACCCGTGATATTGCTGAAGAGCTTGGCGGCGAATGGGCTGACCGCTTCCTCGTGCTTTACGGTA
TCGCCGCTCCCGATTCGCAGCGCATCGCCTTCTATCGCCTTCTTGACGAGTTCTTCTGAGCGGGACTCTG
GGGTTCGAAATGACCGACCAAGCGACGCCCAACCTGCCATCACGAGATTTCGATTCCACCGCCGCCTTCT
ATGAAAGGTTGGGCTTCGGAATCGTTTTCCGGGACGCCGGCTGGATGATCCTCCAGCGCGGGGATCTCAT
GCTGGAGTTCTTCGCCCACCCTAGGGGGAGGCTAACTGAAACACGGAAGGAGACAATACCGGAAGGAACC
CGCGCTATGACGGCAATAAAAAGACAGAATAAAACGCACGGTGTTGGGTCGTTTGTTCATAAACGCGGGG
TTCGGTCCCAGGGCTGGCACTCTGTCGATACCCCACCGAGACCCCATTGGGGCCAATACGCCCGCGTTTC
TTCCTTTTCCCCACCCCACCCCCCAAGTTCGGGTGAAGGCCCAGGGCTCGCAGCCAACGTCGGGGCGGCA
GGCCCTGCCATAGCCTCAGGTTACTCATATATACTTTAGATTGATTTAAAACTTCATTTTTAATTTAAAA
GGATCTAGGTGAAGATCCTTTTTGATAATCTCATGACCAAAATCCCTTAACGTGAGTTTTCGTTCCACTG
AGCGTCAGACCCCGTAGAAAAGATCAAAGGATCTTCTTGAGATCCTTTTTTTCTGCGCGTAATCTGCTGC
TTGCAAACAAAAAAACCACCGCTACCAGCGGTGGTTTGTTTGCCGGATCAAGAGCTACCAACTCTTTTTC
CGAAGGTAACTGGCTTCAGCAGAGCGCAGATACCAAATACTGTTCTTCTAGTGTAGCCGTAGTTAGGCCA
CCACTTCAAGAACTCTGTAGCACCGCCTACATACCTCGCTCTGCTAATCCTGTTACCAGTGGCTGCTGCC
AGTGGCGATAAGTCGTGTCTTACCGGGTTGGACTCAAGACGATAGTTACCGGATAAGGCGCAGCGGTCGG
GCTGAACGGGGGGTTCGTGCACACAGCCCAGCTTGGAGCGAACGACCTACACCGAACTGAGATACCTACA
GCGTGAGCTATGAGAAAGCGCCACGCTTCCCGAAGGGAGAAAGGCGGACAGGTATCCGGTAAGCGGCAGG
GTCGGAACAGGAGAGCGCACGAGGGAGCTTCCAGGGGGAAACGCCTGGTATCTTTATAGTCCTGTCGGGT
TTCGCCACCTCTGACTTGAGCGTCGATTTTTGTGATGCTCGTCAGGGGGGCGGAGCCTATGGAAAAACGC
CAGCAACGCGGCCTTTTTACGGTTCCTGGCCTTTTGCTGGCCTTTTGCTCACATGTTCTTTCCTGCGTTA
TCCCCTGATTCTGTGGATAACCGTATTACCGCCATGCATTAGTTATTAATAGTAATCAATTACGGGGTCA
TTAGTTCATAGCCCATATATGGAGTTCCG
Features (pLannotate 1.2.2; 15 found; start..end, strand, type, name):
      1..304     +  enhancer       CMV enhancer: human cytomegalovirus immediate early enhancer
    305..508     +  promoter       CMV promoter: human cytomegalovirus (CMV) immediate early promoter
    613..1671    +  CDS            Ntrk1 (fragment): NTRK1_RAT - Also known as Trk, Trka. Experimental evidence at protein level: Swiss-Prot protein existence level 1. Receptor tyrosine kinase involved in the development and the maturation of the central and peripheral nervous systems through regulation of proliferation, differentiation and survival of sympathetic and nervous neurons. High affinity receptor for NGF which is its primary ligand (PubMed:1312719, PubMed:1850821). Can also bind and be activated by NTF3/neurotrophin-3. However, NTF3 only supports axonal extension through NTRK1 but has no effect on neuron survival. Upon dimeric NGF lig
   1687..2394    +  CDS            mCherry: mCherry is a basic (constitutively fluorescent) red fluorescent protein published in 2004, derived from Discosoma sp.. It is reported to be a very rapidly-maturing monomer with low acid sensitivity.
   2431..3924    +  CDS            CRY2PHR: N-terminal photolyase homology region of Arabidopsis thaliana cryptochrome 2 binds to CIB1 upon exposure to blue light (Kennedy et al., 2010)
   3942..4063    +  polyA_signal   SV40 poly(A) signal: SV40 polyadenylation signal
   4097..4525    -  rep_origin     f1 ori (sequence partly withheld): f1 bacteriophage origin of replication; arrow indicates direction of (+) strand synthesis
   4552..4656    +  promoter       AmpR promoter: bla
   4658..5015    +  promoter       SV40 promoter: SV40 enhancer and early promoter
   5050..5844    +  CDS            NeoR/KanR: aminoglycoside phosphotransferase from Tn5; aph(3')-II (or nptII); confers resistance to neomycin, kanamycin, and G418 (Geneticin®)
   5865..6017    +  CDS            ble (fragment): BLE_KLEPN - Experimental evidence at protein level: Swiss-Prot protein existence level 1. Binding protein with a strong affinity to the bleomycin family of antibiotics. Binds to CL990; an antimitotic-antibiotic compound. From Klebsiella pneumoniae.
   6076..6123    +  polyA_signal   HSV TK poly(A) signal: herpes simplex virus thymidine kinase polyadenylation signal (Cole and Stacy, 1985)
   6214..6230    -  polyA_signal   bGH poly(A) signal (fragment): bovine growth hormone polyadenylation signal
   6452..7040    +  rep_origin     ori: high-copy-number ColE1/pMB1/pBR322/pUC origin of replication
   7155..7214    +  enhancer       CMV enhancer (fragment): human cytomegalovirus immediate early enhancer
