[The description below was written by a language model from this plasmid's Addgene catalogue record and pLannotate feature annotations shown in this document.]
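Description:
Lyn-iTrkA-mCh-CRY2 is a mammalian expression plasmid of about 7.2 kb built on the pmCherry N1 backbone. It is propagated in E. coli from a high-copy ColE1/pUC-type origin and selected with kanamycin. The NeoR/KanR gene (Tn5 aminoglycoside phosphotransferase) sits downstream of both a bacterial bla-type promoter and the SV40 enhancer/early promoter and is followed by an HSV TK polyadenylation signal. The same marker can therefore confer G418 resistance in mammalian cells. An f1 origin is also present. The short ble and bGH poly(A) fragments in the annotation look like backbone remnants rather than functional parts.

The payload is a single fusion open reading frame driven by the CMV immediate-early enhancer and promoter and terminated by the SV40 poly(A) signal. According to the record, it encodes a Lyn tag followed by the intracellular domain of rat TrkA (Ntrk1, residues 450-799), then mCherry, then CRY2PHR, the N-terminal photolyase homology region (residues 1-498) of Arabidopsis thaliana cryptochrome 2. The Lyn tag is not annotated separately in the feature table; it presumably lies in the short stretch between the promoter and the TrkA fragment. Lyn-derived tags are generally used as acylation signals that anchor a protein to the plasma membrane.

Because the ligand-binding extracellular portion of the receptor is absent, the kinase domain is not under NGF control. CRY2PHR responds to blue light, both by binding CIB1 and by self-associating, which provides an optical handle on the membrane-anchored kinase domain. mCherry allows expression and localization to be followed by red fluorescence. The associated publication concerns optical activation of TrkA signaling, consistent with use of this construct as an optogenetic tool for light-controlled neurotrophin receptor signaling in transfected cells.
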