Addgene plasmid #106169: Lyn-iTrkA-mCh-CRY2
Purpose: mammalian expression of Lyn-tagged intracellular domain of TrkA (aa 450-799) fused to mCherry and CRY2PHR (aa 1-498)
Depositing lab: Bianxiao Cui. Depositing organization: Stanford University. Publication: Optical Activation of TrkA Signaling. Duan L, Hope JM, Guo S, Ong Q, Francois A, Kaplan L, Scherrer G, Cui B. ACS Synth Biol. 2018 Jul 20;7(7):1685-1693. doi: 10.1021/acssynbio.8b00126. Epub 2018 Jul 12. PubMed 29975841.
Backbone
  Vector backbone: pmCherry N1
  Backbone size w/o insert (bp): 3800
  Total vector size (bp): 7200
  Vector type: Mammalian Expression
Growth in bacteria
  Bacterial resistance: Kanamycin, 50 μg/mL
  Growth temperature: 37°C
  Growth strain: DH5alpha
  Copy number: Unknown
Gene/Insert
  Gene/Insert name: Lyn iTrkA mCherry CRY2PHR (alt names: CRY2; TrkA)
  Species: R. norvegicus (rat), A. thaliana (mustard weed)
  Entrez Gene: CRY2 (a.k.a. AT1G04400, AT-PHH1, ATCRY2, CRYPTOCHROME 2 APOPROTEIN, F19P19.14, F19P19_14, FHA, PHH1, cryptochrome 2)
  Promoter: CMV
  Cloning method: Gibson Cloning
  Sequencing primers: 5′ CMV forward
Terms and licenses: Academic/Nonprofit Terms; Industry Terms: Not Available to Industry
How to cite: Lyn-iTrkA-mCh-CRY2 was a gift from Bianxiao Cui (Addgene plasmid # 106169 ; http://n2t.net/addgene:106169 ; RRID:Addgene_106169)
